Addgene plasmid #242561: pME-DRE-nls (JDW 31)
Purpose: Gateway middle entry clone containing Dre recombinase
Depositing lab: Joshua Wythe. Depositing organization: University of Virginia. Publication: MultiSite Assembly of Gateway Induced Clones (MAGIC): a flexible cloning toolbox for use in vertebrate model systems. Gillespie WB 3rd, Zhang Y, Ruiz OE, Cerda J 3rd, Ortiz-Guzman J, Sherman M, Turner WD, Largoza G, Mosser LE, Fujimoto E, Chien CB, Kwan KM, Arenkiel BR, Devine WP, Wythe JD. Development. 2025 Nov 15;152(22):dev204308. doi: 10.1242/dev.204308. Epub 2025 Nov 13. PubMed 41230856.
Backbone
  Vector backbone: pDONR221
  Vector type: Gateway subcloning
Growth in bacteria
  Bacterial resistance: Kanamycin, 50 μg/mL
  Growth temperature: 37°C
  Growth strain: NEB Stable
  Copy number: High Copy
Gene/Insert
  Gene/Insert name: codon optimized DRE-nls
  Species: Mammalian codon optimized
  Cloning method: Gateway Cloning
Terms and licenses: Academic/Nonprofit Terms; Industry Terms: Not Available to Industry
Depositor comments: Please visit https://doi.org/10.1101/2024.07.13.603267 for bioRxiv preprint.
How to cite: pME-DRE-nls (JDW 31) was a gift from Joshua Wythe (Addgene plasmid # 242561 ; http://n2t.net/addgene:242561 ; RRID:Addgene_242561)
