[The description below was written by a language model from this plasmid's Addgene catalogue record and pLannotate feature annotations shown in this document.]
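Description:
pME-DRE-nls (JDW 31) is a Gateway middle entry clone built in the pDONR221 backbone, carrying a mammalian codon-optimized coding sequence for Dre recombinase fused to a nuclear localization signal. It is a small (about 3.7 kb) bacterial shuttle plasmid rather than an expression vector. It replicates in E. coli at high copy from a ColE1/pUC-type origin and is selected with kanamycin through the aph(3')-Ia resistance gene. The rrnB T1 and T2 terminators upstream of the cloning region are standard pDONR features that insulate the insert from read-through transcription. The short lacI and lacZα fragments and the T7 promoter adjacent to attL2 are backbone remnants, not functional parts of the payload.

The automated feature table does not annotate the Dre open reading frame itself. The roughly 1.1 kb unannotated interval between attL1 and attL2 corresponds to the position where the catalogued DRE-nls insert would sit. No eukaryotic promoter or polyadenylation signal is recorded, as expected for a middle entry clone. The attL1/attL2 sites allow LR Clonase-mediated recombination, typically in a MultiSite reaction that combines a 5' entry clone supplying a promoter, this middle element, and a 3' entry clone supplying a tag or polyA into a destination vector.

Dre is a site-specific recombinase that acts on rox sites and is generally used as a system orthogonal to Cre/loxP, enabling independent or intersectional genetic manipulation. The plasmid belongs to a modular Gateway cloning toolkit for assembling transgenes for use in vertebrate model systems.
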