Features (pLannotate 1.2.2; 9 found; start..end, strand, type, name):
    121..213     +  CDS            lacI (fragment): lac repressor; lacI; The lac repressor binds to the lac operator to inhibit transcription in E. coli. This inhibition can be relieved by adding lactose or isopropyl-β-D-thiogalactopyranoside (IPTG).
    268..295     -  terminator     rrnB T2 terminator: transcription terminator T2 from the E. coli rrnB gene
    427..470     +  terminator     rrnB T1 terminator: Escherichia coli rrnB; transcription terminator T1 from the E. coli rrnB gene
    517..553     -  CDS            lacZα (fragment): LacZα fragment of β-galactosidase; lacZ fragment
    569..668     +  protein_bind   attL1: mutant version of attL; recombination site for the Gateway® LR reaction LR Clonase™
   1788..1887    -  protein_bind   attL2: mutant version of attL; recombination site for the Gateway® LR reaction LR Clonase™
   1905..1923    -  promoter       T7 promoter: promoter for bacteriophage T7 RNA polymerase
   2057..2866    +  CDS            KanR: aminoglycoside phosphotransferase; aph(3')-Ia; confers resistance to kanamycin in bacteria or G418 (Geneticin®) in eukaryotes
   3013..3601    +  rep_origin     ori: high-copy-number ColE1/pMB1/pBR322/pUC origin of replication
>Addgene plasmid #242561 | pME-DRE-nls (JDW 31) | addgene full sequence | sequence record 486848 | Addgene NGS Result
CTTTCCTGCGTTATCCCCTGATTCTGTGGATAACCGTATTACCGCCTTTGAGTGAGCTGATACCGCTCGC
CGCAGCCGAACGACCGAGCGCAGCGAGTCAGTGAGCGAGGAAGCGGAAGAGCGCCCAATACGCAAACCGC
CTCTCCCCGCGCGTTGGCCGATTCATTAATGCAGCTGGCACGACAGGTTTCCCGACTGGAAAGCGGGCAG
TGAGCGCAACGCAATTAATACGCGTACCGCTAGCCAGGAAGAGTTTGTAGAAACGCAAAAAGGCCATCCG
TCAGGATGGCCTTCTGCTTAGTTTGATGCCTGGCAGTTTATGGCGGGCGTCCTGCCCGCCACCCTCCGGG
CCGTTGCTTCACAACGTTCAAATCCGCTCCCGGCGGATTTGTCCTACTCAGGAGAGCGTTCACCGACAAA
CAACAGATAAAACGAAAGGCCCAGTCTTCCGACTGAGCCTTTCGTTTTATTTGATGCCTGGCAGTTCCCT
ACTCTCGCGTTAACGCTAGCATGGATGTTTTCCCAGTCACGACGTTGTAAAACGACGGCCAGTCTTAAGC
TCGGGCCCCAAATAATGATTTTATTTTGACTGATAGTGACCTGTTCGTTGCAACAAATTGATGAGCAATG
CTTTTTTATAATGCCAACTTTGTACAAAAAAGCAGGCTCCGCGGCCGCCCCCTTCACCGTCGCCACCATG
GGTGCTAGCGAGCTGATCATCTCTGGCTCCTCTGGAGGATTCCTGAGGAACATCGGCAAGGAGTACCAGG
AGGCTGCTGAGAACTTCATGAGATTCATGAATGACCAGGGAGCCTACGCCCCTAACACCCTGAGAGACCT
GAGGCTGGTGTTCCACTCCTGGGCTAGATGGTGCCACGCTAGACAGCTGGCCTGGTTCCCTATCTCTCCT
GAGATGGCTAGGGAGTACTTCCTTCAGCTGCACGATGCTGACCTGGCCTCTACCACCATCGACAAGCACT
ACGCCATGCTGAACATGCTGCTGTCCCACTGTGGCCTGCCTCCTCTGTCTGATGACAAGTCTGTGAGCCT
GGCCATGAGGAGAATCCGGAGAGAGGCTGCCACCGAGAAGGGAGAGAGAACCGGCCAGGCCATCCCTCTG
AGATGGGATGACCTGAAGCTGCTGGATGTGCTGCTGTCTAGATCTGAGAGACTGGTGGACCTGAGGAATA
GGGCCTTCCTGTTTGTGGCCTACAACACCCTGATGAGGATGTCTGAGATCTCTAGGATCAGAGTGGGAGA
CCTGGACCAGACCGGAGACACCGTGACCCTGCACATCTCCCACACCAAGACCATCACCACCGCTGCTGGC
CTGGACAAAGTGCTGTCTAGGAGGACCACCGCTGTGCTGAATGACTGGCTGGATGTGTCTGGCCTGAGAG
AGCACCCTGACGCTGTGCTGTTCCCTCCTATCCACCGGAGCAACAAGGCTAGGATCACCACCACCCCTCT
GACCGCCCCTGCCATGGAGAAGATTTTTAGCGATGCCTGGGTGCTGCTGAACAAGAGGGATGCCACCCCT
AACAAGGGCCGCTACCGGACCTGGACCGGCCACTCTGCTAGAGTGGGAGCTGCCATCGACATGGCTGAGA
AGCAAGTGTCCATGGTGGAGATCATGCAGGAGGGCACCTGGAAAAAGCCTGAGACACTGATGAGATACCT
GAGGAGGGGAGGAGTGTCTGTGGGAGCCAACTCTAGGCTGATGGACTCCGCTAGCGGCGCCGGTCCTAAG
AAGAAGAGGAAAGTGTGATGAAAGGGTGGGCGCGCCGACCCAGCTTTCTTGTACAAAGTTGGCATTATAA
GAAAGCATTGCTTATCAATTTGTTGCAACGAACAGGTCACTATCAGTCAAAATAAAATCATTATTTGCCA
TCCAGCTGATATCCCCTATAGTGAGTCGTATTACATGGTCATAGCTGTTTCCTGGCAGCTCTGGCCCGTG
TCTCAAAATCTCTGATGTTACATTGCACAAGATAAAAATATATCATCATGAACAATAAAACTGTCTGCTT
ACATAAACAGTAATACAAGGGGTGTTATGAGCCATATTCAACGGGAAACGTCGAGGCCGCGATTAAATTC
CAACATGGATGCTGATTTATATGGGTATAAATGGGCTCGCGATAATGTCGGGCAATCAGGTGCGACAATC
TATCGCTTGTATGGGAAGCCCGATGCGCCAGAGTTGTTTCTGAAACATGGCAAAGGTAGCGTTGCCAATG
ATGTTACAGATGAGATGGTCAGACTAAACTGGCTGACGGAATTTATGCCTCTTCCGACCATCAAGCATTT
TATCCGTACTCCTGATGATGCATGGTTACTCACCACTGCGATCCCCGGAAAAACAGCATTCCAGGTATTA
GAAGAATATCCTGATTCAGGTGAAAATATTGTTGATGCGCTGGCAGTGTTCCTGCGCCGGTTGCATTCGA
TTCCTGTTTGTAATTGTCCTTTTAACAGCGATCGCGTATTTCGTCTCGCTCAGGCGCAATCACGAATGAA
TAACGGTTTGGTTGATGCGAGTGATTTTGATGACGAGCGTAATGGCTGGCCTGTTGAACAAGTCTGGAAA
GAAATGCATAAACTTTTGCCATTCTCACCGGATTCAGTCGTCACTCATGGTGATTTCTCACTTGATAACC
TTATTTTTGACGAGGGGAAATTAATAGGTTGTATTGATGTTGGACGAGTCGGAATCGCAGACCGATACCA
GGATCTTGCCATCCTATGGAACTGCCTCGGTGAGTTTTCTCCTTCATTACAGAAACGGCTTTTTCAAAAA
TATGGTATTGATAATCCTGATATGAATAAATTGCAGTTTCATTTGATGCTCGATGAGTTTTTCTAATCAG
AATTGGTTAATTGGTTGTAACACTGGCAGAGCATTACGCTGACTTGACGGGACGGCGCAAGCTCATGACC
AAAATCCCTTAACGTGAGTTACGCGTCGTTCCACTGAGCGTCAGACCCCGTAGAAAAGATCAAAGGATCT
TCTTGAGATCCTTTTTTTCTGCGCGTAATCTGCTGCTTGCAAACAAAAAAACCACCGCTACCAGCGGTGG
TTTGTTTGCCGGATCAAGAGCTACCAACTCTTTTTCCGAAGGTAACTGGCTTCAGCAGAGCGCAGATACC
AAATACTGTTCTTCTAGTGTAGCCGTAGTTAGGCCACCACTTCAAGAACTCTGTAGCACCGCCTACATAC
CTCGCTCTGCTAATCCTGTTACCAGTGGCTGCTGCCAGTGGCGATAAGTCGTGTCTTACCGGGTTGGACT
CAAGACGATAGTTACCGGATAAGGCGCAGCGGTCGGGCTGAACGGGGGGTTCGTGCACACAGCCCAGCTT
GGAGCGAACGACCTACACCGAACTGAGATACCTACAGCGTGAGCTATGAGAAAGCGCCACGCTTCCCGAA
GGGAGAAAGGCGGACAGGTATCCGGTAAGCGGCAGGGTCGGAACAGGAGAGCGCACGAGGGAGCTTCCAG
GGGGAAACGCCTGGTATCTTTATAGTCCTGTCGGGTTTCGCCACCTCTGACTTGAGCGTCGATTTTTGTG
ATGCTCGTCAGGGGGGCGGAGCCTATGGAAAAACGCCAGCAACGCGGCCTTTTTACGGTTCCTGGCCTTT
TGCTGGCCTTTTGCTCACATGTT
